>Addgene plasmid #145172 | pcDNA3-sACE2v1-sfGFP | addgene full sequence | sequence record 292576 | Addgene NGS Result
TCTAGAGGGCCCGTTTAAACCCGCTGATCAGCCTCGACTGTGCCTTCTAGTTGCCAGCCATCTGTTGTTT
GCCCCTCCCCCGTGCCTTCCTTGACCCTGGAAGGTGCCACTCCCACTGTCCTTTCCTAATAAAATGAGGA
AATTGCATCGCATTGTCTGAGTAGGTGTCATTCTATTCTGGGGGGTGGGGTGGGGCAGGACAGCAAGGGG
GAGGATTGGGAAGACAATAGCAGGCATGCTGGGGATGCGGTGGGCTCTATGGCTTCTGAGGCGGAAAGAA
CCAGCTGGGGCTCTAGGGGGTATCCCC
[124 nt withheld, positions 308-431]
C
[91 nt withheld, positions 433-523]
A
[49 nt withheld, positions 525-573]
CCTTTGACGTTGGAGTCCACGTTCTTT
[37 nt withheld, positions 601-637]
ACCCTATCTCGGTCTATTCTTTTGATTTATAAGGGATTTTGCCGATTTCGGCCTATTGGTTAAAAAATGA
GCTGATTTAACAAAAATTTAACGCGAATTAATTCTGTGGAATGTGTGTCAGTTAGGGTGTGGAAAGTCCC
CAGGCTCCCCAGCAGGCAGAAGTATGCAAAGCATGCATCTCAATTAGTCAGCAACCAGGTGTGGAAAGTC
CCCAGGCTCCCCAGCAGGCAGAAGTATGCAAAGCATGCATCTCAATTAGTCAGCAACCATAGTCCCGCCC
CTAACTCCGCCCATCCCGCCCCTAACTCCGCCCAGTTCCGCCCATTCTCCGCCCCATGGCTGACTAATTT
TTTTTATTTATGCAGAGGCCGAGGCCGCCTCTGCCTCTGAGCTATTCCAGAAGTAGTGAGGAGGCTTTTT
TGGAGGCCTAGGCTTTTGCAAAAAGCTCCCGGGAGCTTGTATATCCATTTTCGGATCTGATCAAGAGACA
GGATGAGGATCGTTTCGCATGATTGAACAAGATGGATTGCACGCAGGTTCTCCGGCCGCTTGGGTGGAGA
GGCTATTCGGCTATGACTGGGCACAACAGACAATCGGCTGCTCTGATGCCGCCGTGTTCCGGCTGTCAGC
GCAGGGGCGCCCGGTTCTTTTTGTCAAGACCGACCTGTCCGGTGCCCTGAATGAACTGCAGGACGAGGCA
GCGCGGCTATCGTGGCTGGCCACGACGGGCGTTCCTTGCGCAGCTGTGCTCGACGTTGTCACTGAAGCGG
GAAGGGACTGGCTGCTATTGGGCGAAGTGCCGGGGCAGGATCTCCTGTCATCTCACCTTGCTCCTGCCGA
GAAAGTATCCATCATGGCTGATGCAATGCGGCGGCTGCATACGCTTGATCCGGCTACCTGCCCATTCGAC
CACCAAGCGAAACATCGCATCGAGCGAGCACGTACTCGGATGGAAGCCGGTCTTGTCGATCAGGATGATC
TGGACGAAGAGCATCAGGGGCTCGCGCCAGCCGAACTGTTCGCCAGGCTCAAGGCGCGCATGCCCGACGG
CGAGGATCTCGTCGTGACCCATGGCGATGCCTGCTTGCCGAATATCATGGTGGAAAATGGCCGCTTTTCT
GGATTCATCGACTGTGGCCGGCTGGGTGTGGCGGACCGCTATCAGGACATAGCGTTGGCTACCCGTGATA
TTGCTGAAGAGCTTGGCGGCGAATGGGCTGACCGCTTCCTCGTGCTTTACGGTATCGCCGCTCCCGATTC
GCAGCGCATCGCCTTCTATCGCCTTCTTGACGAGTTCTTCTGAGCGGGACTCTGGGGTTCGAAATGACCG
ACCAAGCGACGCCCAACCTGCCATCACGAGATTTCGATTCCACCGCCGCCTTCTATGAAAGGTTGGGCTT
CGGAATCGTTTTCCGGGACGCCGGCTGGATGATCCTCCAGCGCGGGGATCTCATGCTGGAGTTCTTCGCC
CACCCCAACTTGTTTATTGCAGCTTATAATGGTTACAAATAAAGCAATAGCATCACAAATTTCACAAATA
AAGCATTTTTTTCACTGCATTCTAGTTGTGGTTTGTCCAAACTCATCAATGTATCTTATCATGTCTGTAT
ACCGTCGACCTCTAGCTAGAGCTTGGCGTAATCATGGTCATAGCTGTTTCCTGTGTGAAATTGTTATCCG
CTCACAATTCCACACAACATACGAGCCGGAAGCATAAAGTGTAAAGCCTGGGGTGCCTAATGAGTGAGCT
AACTCACATTAATTGCGTTGCGCTCACTGCCCGCTTTCCAGTCGGGAAACCTGTCGTGCCAGCTGCATTA
ATGAATCGGCCAACGCGCGGGGAGAGGCGGTTTGCGTATTGGGCGCTCTTCCGCTTCCTCGCTCACTGAC
TCGCTGCGCTCGGTCGTTCGGCTGCGGCGAGCGGTATCAGCTCACTCAAAGGCGGTAATACGGTTATCCA
CAGAATCAGGGGATAACGCAGGAAAGAACATGTGAGCAAAAGGCCAGCAAAAGGCCAGGAACCGTAAAAA
GGCCGCGTTGCTGGCGTTTTTCCATAGGCTCCGCCCCCCTGACGAGCATCACAAAAATCGACGCTCAAGT
CAGAGGTGGCGAAACCCGACAGGACTATAAAGATACCAGGCGTTTCCCCCTGGAAGCTCCCTCGTGCGCT
CTCCTGTTCCGACCCTGCCGCTTACCGGATACCTGTCCGCCTTTCTCCCTTCGGGAAGCGTGGCGCTTTC
TCATAGCTCACGCTGTAGGTATCTCAGTTCGGTGTAGGTCGTTCGCTCCAAGCTGGGCTGTGTGCACGAA
CCCCCCGTTCAGCCCGACCGCTGCGCCTTATCCGGTAACTATCGTCTTGAGTCCAACCCGGTAAGACACG
ACTTATCGCCACTGGCAGCAGCCACTGGTAACAGGATTAGCAGAGCGAGGTATGTAGGCGGTGCTACAGA
GTTCTTGAAGTGGTGGCCTAACTACGGCTACACTAGAAGAACAGTATTTGGTATCTGCGCTCTGCTGAAG
CCAGTTACCTTCGGAAAAAGAGTTGGTAGCTCTTGATCCGGCAAACAAACCACCGCTGGTAGCGGTGGTT
TTTTTGTTTGCAAGCAGCAGATTACGCGCAGAAAAAAAGGATCTCAAGAAGATCCTTTGATCTTTTCTAC
GGGGTCTGACGCTCAGTGGAACGAAAACTCACGTTAAGGGATTTTGGTCATGAGATTATCAAAAAGGATC
TTCACCTAGATCCTTTTAAATTAAAAATGAAGTTTTAAATCAATCTAAAGTATATATGAGTAAACTTGGT
CTGACAGTTACCAATGCTTAATCAGTGAGGCACCTATCTCAGCGATCTGTCTATTTCGTTCATCCATAGT
TGCCTGACTCCCCGTCGTGTAGATAACTACGATACGGGAGGGCTTACCATCTGGCCCCAGTGCTGCAATG
ATACCGCGAGACCCACGCTCACCGGCTCCAGATTTATCAGCAATAAACCAGCCAGCCGGAAGGGCCGAGC
GCAGAAGTGGTCCTGCAACTTTATCCGCCTCCATCCAGTCTATTAATTGTTGCCGGGAAGCTAGAGTAAG
TAGTTCGCCAGTTAATAGTTTGCGCAACGTTGTTGCCATTGCTACAGGCATCGTGGTGTCACGCTCGTCG
TTTGGTATGGCTTCATTCAGCTCCGGTTCCCAACGATCAAGGCGAGTTACATGATCCCCCATGTTGTGCA
AAAAAGCGGTTAGCTCCTTCGGTCCTCCGATCGTTGTCAGAAGTAAGTTGGCCGCAGTGTTATCACTCAT
GGTTATGGCAGCACTGCATAATTCTCTTACTGTCATGCCATCCGTAAGATGCTTTTCTGTGACTGGTGAG
TACTCAACCAAGTCATTCTGAGAATAGTGTATGCGGCGACCGAGTTGCTCTTGCCCGGCGTCAATACGGG
ATAATACCGCGCCACATAGCAGAACTTTAAAAGTGCTCATCATTGGAAAACGTTCTTCGGGGCGAAAACT
CTCAAGGATCTTACCGCTGTTGAGATCCAGTTCGATGTAACCCACTCGTGCACCCAACTGATCTTCAGCA
TCTTTTACTTTCACCAGCGTTTCTGGGTGAGCAAAAACAGGAAGGCAAAATGCCGCAAAAAAGGGAATAA
GGGCGACACGGAAATGTTGAATACTCATACTCTTCCTTTTTCAATATTATTGAAGCATTTATCAGGGTTA
TTGTCTCATGAGCGGATACATATTTGAATGTATTTAGAAAAATAAACAAATAGGGGTTCCGCGCACATTT
CCCCGAAAAGTGCCACCTGACGTCGACGGATCGGGAGATCTCCCGATCCCCTATGGTGCACTCTCAGTAC
AATCTGCTCTGATGCCGCATAGTTAAGCCAGTATCTGCTCCCTGCTTGTGTGTTGGAGGTCGCTGAGTAG
TGCGCGAGCAAAATTTAAGCTACAACAAGGCAAGGCTTGACCGACAATTGCATGAAGAATCTGCTTAGGG
TTAGGCGTTTTGCGCTGCTTCGCGATGTACGGGCCAGATATACGCGTTGACATTGATTATTGACTAGTTA
TTAATAGTAATCAATTACGGGGTCATTAGTTCATAGCCCATATATGGAGTTCCGCGTTACATAACTTACG
GTAAATGGCCCGCCTGGCTGACCGCCCAACGACCCCCGCCCATTGACGTCAATAATGACGTATGTTCCCA
TAGTAACGCCAATAGGGACTTTCCATTGACGTCAATGGGTGGAGTATTTACGGTAAACTGCCCACTTGGC
AGTACATCAAGTGTATCATATGCCAAGTACGCCCCCTATTGACGTCAATGACGGTAAATGGCCCGCCTGG
CATTATGCCCAGTACATGACCTTATGGGACTTTCCTACTTGGCAGTACATCTACGTATTAGTCATCGCTA
TTACCATGGTGATGCGGTTTTGGCAGTACATCAATGGGCGTGGATAGCGGTTTGACTCACGGGGATTTCC
AAGTCTCCACCCCATTGACGTCAATGGGAGTTTGTTTTGGCACCAAAATCAACGGGACTTTCCAAAATGT
CGTAACAACTCCGCCCCATTGACGCAAATGGGCGGTAGGCGTGTACGGTGGGAGGTCTATATAAGCAGAG
CTCTCTGGCTAACTAGAGAACCCACTGCTTACTGGCTTATCGAAATTAATACGACTCACTATAGGGAGAC
CCAAGCTGGCTAGCGCCACCATGTCAAGCTCTTCCTGGCTCCTTCTCAGCCTTGTTGCTGTAACTGCTGC
TCAGTCCACCATTGAGGAACAGGCCAAGACATTTTTGGACAAGTTTAACGCCGAAGCCGAAGACCTGTTC
TATCAAAGTTCACTTGCTTCTTGGAATTATAACACCAATATTACTGAAGAGAATGTCCAAAACATGAATA
ATGCTGGGGACAAATGGTCTGCCTTTTTAAAGGAACAGTCCACACTTGCCCAAATGTATCCACTACAAGA
AATTCAGAATCTCCAAGTCAAGCTTCAGCTGCAGGCTCTTCAGCAAAATGGGTCTTCAGTGCTCTCAGAA
GACAAGAGCAAACGGTTGAACACAATTCTAAATACAATGAGCACCATCTACAGTACTGGAAAAGTTTGTA
ACCCAGATAATCCACAAGAATGCTTATTACTTGAACCAGGTTTGAATGAAATAATGGCAAACAGTTTAGA
CTACAATGAGAGGCTCTGGGCTTGGGAAAGCTGGAGATCTGAGGTCGGCAAGCAGCTGAGGCCATTATAT
GAAGAGTATGTGGTCTTGAAAAATGAGATGGCAAGAGCAAATCATTATGAGGACTATGGGGATTATTGGA
GAGGAGACTATGAAGTAAATGGGGTAGATGGCTATGACTACAGCCGCGGCCAGTTGATTGAAGATGTGGA
ACATACCTTTGAAGAGATTAAACCATTATATGAACATCTTCATGCCTATGTGAGGGCAAAGTTGATGAAT
GCCTATCCTTCCTATATCAGTCCAATTGGATGCCTCCCTGCTCATTTGCTTGGTGATATGTGGGGTAGAT
TTTGGACAAATCTGTACTCTTTGACAGTTCCCTTTGGACAGAAACCAAACATAGATGTTACTGATGCAAT
GGTGGACCAGGCCTGGGATGCACAGAGAATATTCAAGGAGGCCGAGAAGTTCTTTGTATCTGTTGGTCTT
CCTAATATGACTCCAGGATTCTGGGAAAATTCCATGCTAACGGACCCAGGAAATGTTCAGAAAGCAGTCT
GCCATCCCACAGCTTGGGACCTGGGGAAGGGCGACTTCAGGATTCTTATGTGCACAAAGGTGACAATGGA
CGACTTCCTGACAGCTCATCATGAGATGGGGCATATCCAGTATGATATGGCATATCTTGCACAACCTTTT
CTGCTAAGAAATGGAGCTAATGAAGGATTCCATGAAGCTGTTGGGGAAATCATGTCACTTTCTGCAGCCA
CACCTAAGCATTTAAAATCCATTGGTCTTCTGTCACCCGATTTTCAAGAAGACAATGAAACAGAAATAAA
CTTCCTGCTCAAACAAGCACTCACGATTGTTGGGACTCTGCCATTTACTTACATGTTAGAGAAGTGGAGG
TGGATGGTCTTTAAAGGGGAAATTCCCAAAGACCAGTGGATGAAAAAGTGGTGGGAGATGAAGCGAGAGA
TAGTTGGGGTGGTGGAACCTGTGCCCCATGATGAAACATACTGTGACCCCGCATCTCTGTTCCATGTTTC
TAATGATTACTCATTCATTCGATATTACACAAGGACCCTTTACCAATTCCAGTTTCAAGAAGCACTTTGT
CAAGCAGCTAAACATGAAGGCCCTCTGCACAAATGTGACATCTCAAACTCTACAGAAGCTGGACAGAAAC
TGTTCAATATGCTGAGGCTTGGAAAATCAGAACCCTGGACCCTAGCATTGGAAAATGTTGTAGGAGCAAA
GAACATGAATGTAAGGCCACTGCTCAACTACTTTGAGCCCTTATTTACCTGGCTGAAAGACCAGAACAAG
AATTCTTTTGTGGGATGGAGTACCGACTGGAGTCCATATGCAGACGGATCCGGTGGGTCCGGTAGTGGTG
GTTCCAAAGGAGAAGAACTTTTCACTGGAGTTGTCCCAATTCTTGTTGAATTAGATGGTGATGTTAATGG
GCACAAATTTTCTGTCCGTGGAGAGGGTGAAGGTGATGCTACAAACGGAAAACTCACCCTTAAATTTATT
TGCACTACTGGAAAACTACCTGTTCCATGGCCAACACTTGTCACTACTCTGACCTATGGTGTTCAATGCT
TTTCCCGTTATCCGGATCACATGAAACGGCATGACTTTTTCAAGAGTGCCATGCCCGAAGGTTATGTACA
GGAACGCACTATATCTTTCAAAGATGACGGGACCTACAAGACGCGTGCTGAAGTCAAGTTTGAAGGTGAT
ACCCTTGTTAATCGTATCGAGTTAAAAGGTATTGATTTTAAAGAAGATGGAAACATTCTCGGACACAAAC
TGGAGTACAACTTTAACTCACACAATGTATACATCACGGCAGACAAACAAAAGAATGGAATCAAAGCTAA
CTTCAAAATTCGCCACAACGTTGAAGATGGTTCCGTTCAACTAGCAGACCATTATCAACAAAATACTCCA
ATTGGCGATGGCCCTGTCCTTTTACCAGACAACCATTACCTGTCGACACAATCTGTCCTTTCGAAAGATC
CCAACGAAAAGCGTGACCACATGGTCCTTCTTGAGTTTGTAACTGCTGCTGGGATTACACATGGCATGGA
TGAGCTCTACAAATGATAACTCGAG
Features (pLannotate 1.2.2; 21 found; start..end, strand, type, name):
     38..262     +  polyA_signal   bGH poly(A) signal: bovine growth hormone polyadenylation signal
    266..287     +  promoter       SV40 promoter (fragment): SV40 enhancer and early promoter
    308..736     +  rep_origin     f1 ori (sequence partly withheld): f1 bacteriophage origin of replication; arrow indicates direction of (+) strand synthesis
    750..1079    +  promoter       SV40 promoter: SV40 enhancer and early promoter
   1146..1937    +  CDS            neo: KKA2_KLEPN - Also known as kan, nptII. Experimental evidence at protein level: Swiss-Prot protein existence level 1. Resistance to kanamycin, neomycin, paromomycin, ribostamycin, butirosin and gentamicin B. From Klebsiella pneumoniae.
   1961..2119    +  CDS            ble (fragment): BLE_KLEPN - Experimental evidence at protein level: Swiss-Prot protein existence level 1. Binding protein with a strong affinity to the bleomycin family of antibiotics. Binds to CL990; an antimitotic-antibiotic compound. From Klebsiella pneumoniae.
   2114..2235    +  polyA_signal   SV40 poly(A) signal: SV40 polyadenylation signal
   2308..2324    -  protein_bind   lac operator: The lac repressor binds to the lac operator to inhibit transcription in E. coli. This inhibition can be relieved by adding lactose or isopropyl-β-D-thiogalactopyranoside (IPTG). lac repressor encoded by lacI
   2332..2362    -  promoter       lac promoter: promoter for the E. coli lac operon
   2377..2398    -  protein_bind   CAP binding site: CAP binding activates transcription in the presence of cAMP. E. coli catabolite activator protein
   2411..2503    -  CDS            lacI (fragment): lac repressor; lacI; The lac repressor binds to the lac operator to inhibit transcription in E. coli. This inhibition can be relieved by adding lactose or isopropyl-β-D-thiogalactopyranoside (IPTG).
   2686..3274    -  rep_origin     ori: high-copy-number ColE1/pMB1/pBR322/pUC origin of replication
   3445..4305    -  CDS            AmpR: β-lactamase; bla; confers resistance to ampicillin, carbenicillin, and related antibiotics
   4306..4410    -  promoter       AmpR promoter: bla
   4469..4521    -  misc_feature   bom (fragment): basis of mobility region from pBR322
   4676..5055    +  enhancer       CMV enhancer: human cytomegalovirus immediate early enhancer
   5056..5259    +  promoter       CMV promoter: human cytomegalovirus (CMV) immediate early promoter
   5255..5288    +  LTR            5' LTR (truncated) (fragment): truncated 5' long terminal repeat (LTR) from HIV-1
   5304..5322    +  promoter       T7 promoter: promoter for bacteriophage T7 RNA polymerase
   5348..7198    +  CDS            ACE2 (fragment): ACE2_HUMAN - Experimental evidence at protein level: Swiss-Prot protein existence level 1. [Isoform 2]: (Microbial infection) Non-functional as a receptor for human coronavirus SARS-CoV-2. From Homo sapiens (Human).
   7220..7930    +  CDS            Superfolder GFP: Superfolder GFP is a basic (constitutively fluorescent) green fluorescent protein published in 2005, derived from Aequorea victoria. It is reported to be a very rapidly-maturing weak dimer.
