[The description below was written by a language model from this plasmid's Addgene catalogue record and pLannotate feature annotations shown in this document.]
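Description:
pcDNA3-sACE2v1-sfGFP is a mammalian expression plasmid built on the Invitrogen pcDNA3.1(+) backbone, about 7.9 kb in total. It is propagated in E. coli through a high-copy ColE1/pUC-type origin with ampicillin resistance (AmpR under its own bla promoter), and it also carries an f1 phage origin. For selection in mammalian cells, an SV40 enhancer/early promoter drives the neomycin phosphotransferase gene, terminated by an SV40 polyadenylation signal, which allows G418 selection of stable transfectants. The feature table also lists small fragments (ble, lacI, a truncated HIV-1 LTR, bom). These short matches are most likely backbone remnants or annotation artefacts rather than functional parts.

The payload, cloned between NheI and XhoI, is a soluble form of human angiotensin-converting enzyme 2. It comprises the extracellular protease domain (residues M1 to D615) without the membrane anchor and carries four substitutions, H34A, T92Q, Q325P and A386L, which define "high affinity variant 1". The ACE2 fragment is joined at its C terminus through a short glycine/serine linker to superfolder GFP, a rapidly maturing green fluorescent protein. Transcription is driven by the CMV immediate early enhancer and promoter and ends at the bovine growth hormone polyadenylation signal. A T7 promoter lies just upstream of the coding sequence.

According to the record, the construct comes from work on engineering ACE2 for improved binding to the SARS-CoV-2 spike protein. It serves to express the fluorescently tagged soluble receptor variant in mammalian cells, and the sfGFP fusion offers a direct way to detect the protein, for example in spike-binding measurements.
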