Addgene plasmid #145172: pcDNA3-sACE2v1-sfGFP
Purpose: Mammalian expression plasmid for sACE2-sfGFP high affinity variant 1
Depositing lab: Erik Procko. Publication: Engineering human ACE2 to optimize binding to the spike protein of SARS coronavirus 2. Chan KK, Dorosky D, Sharma P, Abbasi SA, Dye JM, Kranz DM, Herbert AS, Procko E. Science. 2020 Sep 4;369(6508):1261-1265. doi: 10.1126/science.abc0870. Epub 2020 Aug 4. PubMed 32753553.
Backbone
  Vector backbone: pcDNA3.1(+)
  Backbone manufacturer: Invitrogen
  Backbone size w/o insert (bp): 5332
  Total vector size (bp): 7939
  Vector type: Mammalian Expression
  Selectable markers: Neomycin (select with G418)
Growth in bacteria
  Bacterial resistance: Ampicillin, 100 μg/mL
  Growth temperature: 37°C
  Growth strain: DH5alpha
  Copy number: High Copy
Gene/Insert
  Gene/Insert name: Angiotensin-converting enzyme 2 (alt names: ACE2; peptidyl-dipeptidase A)
  Species: H. sapiens (human)
  Insert size (bp): 2607
  Mutation: Extracellular, soluble protease domain (a.a. M1-D615) with mutations H34A, T92Q, Q325P, A386L
  GenBank ID: NM_021804.1
  Entrez Gene: ACE2 (a.k.a. ACEH)
  Promoter: CMV
  Tag / fusion protein: Linker GSGGSGSGG and superfolder GFP (C terminal on insert)
  Cloning method: Restriction Enzyme; 5′ cloning site NheI (not destroyed); 3′ cloning site XhoI (not destroyed)
  Sequencing primers: 5′ CMV-fwd; 3′ BGH-rev
Terms and licenses: Academic/Nonprofit Terms; Industry Terms: Not Available to Industry
Depositor comments: Please visit https://www.biorxiv.org/content/10.1101/2020.03.16.994236v1 for BioRxiv preprint.
How to cite: pcDNA3-sACE2v1-sfGFP was a gift from Erik Procko (Addgene plasmid # 145172 ; http://n2t.net/addgene:145172 ; RRID:Addgene_145172)
