>Addgene plasmid #145172 | pcDNA3-sACE2v1-sfGFP | addgene partial sequence | sequence record 291846 | T7 5'-TAATACGACTCACTATAGGG-3'
CTCTTCCTGGCTCCTTCTCAGCCTTGTTGCTGTAACTGCTGCTCAGTCCACCATTGAGGAACAGGCCAAG
ACATTTTTGGACAAGTTTAACGCCGAAGCCGAAGACCTGTTCTATCAAAGTTCACTTGCTTCTTGGAATT
ATAACACCAATATTACTGAAGAGAATGTCCAAAACATGAATAATGCTGGGGACAAATGGTCTGCCTTTTT
AAAGGAACAGTCCACACTTGCCCAAATGTATCCACTACAAGAAATTCAGAATCTCCAAGTCAAGCTTCAG
CTGCAGGCTCTTCAGCAAAATGGGTCTTCAGTGCTCTCAGAAGACAAGAGCAAACGGTTGAACACAATTC
TAAATACAATGAGCACCATCTACAGTACTGGAAAAGTTTGTAACCCAGATAATCCACAAGAATGCTTATT
ACTTGAACCAGGTTTGAATGAAATAATGGCAAACAGTTTAGACTACAATGAGAGGCTCTGGGCTTGGGAA
AGCTGGAGATCTGAGGTCGGCAAGCAGCTGAGGCCATTATATGAAGAGTATGTGGTCTTGAAAAATGAGA
TGGCAAGAGCAAATCATTATGAGGACTATGGGGATTATTGGAGAGGAGACTATGAAGTAAATGGGGTAGA
TGGCTATGACTACAGCCGCGGCCAGTTGATTGAAGATGTGGAACATACCTTTGAAGAGATTAAACCATTA
TATGAACATCTTCATGCCTATGTGAGGGCAAAGTTGATGAATGCCTATCCTTCCTATATCAGTCCNATTG
GATGCCTCCCTGCTCATTTGCCTTGGTGATATGTGG
