>Addgene plasmid #145172 | pcDNA3-sACE2v1-sfGFP | addgene partial sequence | sequence record 291847 | BGH-rev 5'-TAGAAGGCACAGTCGAGG-3'
GGGNCNCTAGACTCGAGTTATCATTTGTAGAGCTCATCCATGCCATGTGTAATCCCAGCAGCAGTTACAA
ACTCAAGAAGGACCATGTGGTCACGCTTTTCGTTGGGATCTTTCGAAAGGACAGATTGTGTCGACAGGTA
ATGGTTGTCTGGTAAAAGGACAGGGCCATCGCCAATTGGAGTATTTTGTTGATAATGGTCTGCTAGTTGA
ACGGAACCATCTTCAACGTTGTGGCGAATTTTGAAGTTAGCTTTGATTCCATTCTTTTGTTTGTCTGCCG
TGATGTATACATTGTGTGAGTTAAAGTTGTACTCCAGTTTGTGTCCGAGAATGTTTCCATCTTCTTTAAA
ATCAATACCTTTTAACTCGATACGATTAACAAGGGTATCACCTTCAAACTTGACTTCAGCACGCGTCTTG
TAGGTCCCGTCATCTTTGAAAGATATAGTGCGTTCCTGTACATAACCTTCGGGCATGGCACTCTTGAAAA
AGTCATGCCGTTTCATGTGATCCGGATAACGGGAAAAGCATTGAACACCATAGGTCAGAGTAGTGACAAG
TGTTGGCCATGGAACAGGTAGTTTTCCAGTAGTGCAAATAAATTTAAGGGTGAGTTTTCCGTTTGTAGCA
TCACCTTCACCCTCTCCACGGACAGAAAATTTGTGCCCATTAACATCACCATCTAATTCAACAAGAATTG
GGACAACTCCAGTGAAAAGTTCTTCTCCTTTGGAACCACCACTACCGGACCCACCGGATCCGTCTGCATA
TGGACTCCAGTCGGTACTCCATCCCACAAAAGAATTCTTGTTCTGGTCTTTCAGCCAGGTAAATAAGGGC
TCAAAGTAGTTGAGCAGTGGCCTTACATTCATGTTCTTTGCTCCTACAA
